Addgene plasmid #97413: UKNP1.14.1
Purpose: Expression of HCV E1E2 genes cloned from patient serum. United Kingdom Nottingham Panel x.xx.xx (genotype.patient number.clone number)
Depositing lab: Jonathan Ball. Depositing organization: University of Nottingham. Publication: A Diverse Panel of Hepatitis C Virus Glycoproteins for Use in Vaccine Research Reveals Extremes of Monoclonal Antibody Neutralization Resistance. Urbanowicz RA, McClure CP, Brown RJ, Tsoleridis T, Persson MA, Krey T, Irving WL, Ball JK, Tarr AW. J Virol. 2015 Dec 23;90(7):3288-301. doi: 10.1128/JVI.02700-15. PubMed 26699643.
Backbone
  Vector backbone: pcDNA3.1_V5-His_Topo
  Backbone manufacturer: Invitrogen
  Vector type: Mammalian Expression
Growth in bacteria
  Bacterial resistance: Ampicillin, 100 μg/mL
  Growth temperature: 37°C
  Growth strain: DH5alpha
  Copy number: High Copy
Gene/Insert
  Gene/Insert name: HCV E1E2 (alt name: UKNP1.14.1)
  Species: Hepatitis C virus
  Insert size (bp): 1734
  GenBank ID: KU285185.1
  Cloning method: TOPO Cloning
  Sequencing primers: 5′ T7F; 3′ bGHR
Terms and licenses: Academic/Nonprofit Terms; Industry Terms: Not Available to Industry
How to cite: UKNP1.14.1 was a gift from Jonathan Ball (Addgene plasmid # 97413 ; http://n2t.net/addgene:97413 ; RRID:Addgene_97413)
