[The description below was written by a language model from this plasmid's Addgene catalogue record and pLannotate feature annotations shown in this document.]
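Description:
UKNP1.14.1 is a mammalian expression plasmid built on the Invitrogen pcDNA3.1 V5-His TOPO backbone, carrying the E1E2 envelope glycoprotein region of hepatitis C virus cloned from patient serum. It belongs to the United Kingdom Nottingham Panel, whose naming scheme encodes genotype, patient number and clone number, so this is genotype 1, patient 14, clone 1. In bacteria it is maintained at high copy through a ColE1/pUC-type origin and selected with ampicillin through the β-lactamase gene. An f1 origin is also present. Two sequence records, one from the depositor and one from repository sequencing, are about 7.25 kb, differ by a single nucleotide in length and give the same feature layout.

The 1,734 bp insert was introduced by TOPO cloning downstream of the CMV immediate early enhancer and promoter, with a T7 promoter lying between the CMV promoter and the insert, and a bovine growth hormone polyadenylation signal terminating the transcript. The automated annotation matches the insert to a fragment of an HCV polyprotein. The NS2 protease text attached to that hit is generic to the reference polyprotein entry and does not describe this insert, which the catalogue defines as E1E2. A V5 epitope tag sequence lies downstream of the insert, but the record does not state whether it is read in frame with the glycoproteins. A separate SV40 promoter–neomycin phosphotransferase–SV40 poly(A) cassette allows G418 selection of transfected mammalian cells. The short HIV-1 LTR, ble, lacI and bom hits are small fragments, probably backbone remnants or chance matches rather than functional elements.

The plasmid is intended for expressing patient-derived HCV glycoproteins in mammalian cells. The associated publication describes a diverse glycoprotein panel for vaccine research and for assessing resistance to monoclonal antibody neutralization.
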