Features (pLannotate 1.2.2; 21 found; start..end, strand, type, name):
     36..80      -  misc_feature   bom (fragment): basis of mobility region from pBR322
    235..614     +  enhancer       CMV enhancer: human cytomegalovirus immediate early enhancer
    615..818     +  promoter       CMV promoter: human cytomegalovirus (CMV) immediate early promoter
    814..847     +  LTR            5' LTR (truncated) (fragment): truncated 5' long terminal repeat (LTR) from HIV-1
    863..881     +  promoter       T7 promoter: promoter for bacteriophage T7 RNA polymerase
    942..2669    +  CDS            POLG_HCVGL (fragment): Experimental evidence at protein level: Swiss-Prot protein existence level 1. [Protease NS2]: Cysteine protease required for the proteolytic auto-cleavage between the non-structural proteins NS2 and NS3 (By similarity). The N-terminus of NS3 is required for the function of NS2 protease (active region NS2-3) (By similarity). Promotes the initiation of viral particle assembly by mediating the interaction between structural and non-structural proteins (By similarity). From Hepatitis C virus (isolate Glasgow) (HCV).
   2748..2789    +  CDS            V5 tag: epitope tag from simian virus 5
   2845..3069    +  polyA_signal   bGH poly(A) signal: bovine growth hormone polyadenylation signal
   3073..3094    +  promoter       SV40 promoter (fragment): SV40 enhancer and early promoter
   3115..3543    +  rep_origin     f1 ori (sequence partly withheld): f1 bacteriophage origin of replication; arrow indicates direction of (+) strand synthesis
   3557..3887    +  promoter       SV40 promoter: SV40 enhancer and early promoter
   3954..4745    +  CDS            neo: KKA2_KLEPN - Also known as kan, nptII. Experimental evidence at protein level: Swiss-Prot protein existence level 1. Resistance to kanamycin, neomycin, paromomycin, ribostamycin, butirosin and gentamicin B. From Klebsiella pneumoniae.
   4771..4929    +  CDS            ble (fragment): BLE_KLEPN - Experimental evidence at protein level: Swiss-Prot protein existence level 1. Binding protein with a strong affinity to the bleomycin family of antibiotics. Binds to CL990; an antimitotic-antibiotic compound. From Klebsiella pneumoniae.
   4924..5045    +  polyA_signal   SV40 poly(A) signal: SV40 polyadenylation signal
   5118..5134    -  protein_bind   lac operator: The lac repressor binds to the lac operator to inhibit transcription in E. coli. This inhibition can be relieved by adding lactose or isopropyl-β-D-thiogalactopyranoside (IPTG). lac repressor encoded by lacI
   5142..5172    -  promoter       lac promoter: promoter for the E. coli lac operon
   5187..5208    -  protein_bind   CAP binding site: CAP binding activates transcription in the presence of cAMP. E. coli catabolite activator protein
   5221..5313    -  CDS            lacI (fragment): lac repressor; lacI; The lac repressor binds to the lac operator to inhibit transcription in E. coli. This inhibition can be relieved by adding lactose or isopropyl-β-D-thiogalactopyranoside (IPTG).
   5496..6084    -  rep_origin     ori: high-copy-number ColE1/pMB1/pBR322/pUC origin of replication
   6255..7115    -  CDS            AmpR: β-lactamase; bla; confers resistance to ampicillin, carbenicillin, and related antibiotics
   7116..7220    -  promoter       AmpR promoter: bla
>Addgene plasmid #97413 | UKNP1.14.1 | depositor full sequence | sequence record 179128 | UKNP1.14.1 sequence 7251 bps
GACGGATCGGGAGATCTCCCGATCCCCTATGGTCGACTCTCAGTACAATCTGCTCTGATGCCGCATAGTT
AAGCCAGTATCTGCTCCCTGCTTGTGTGTTGGAGGTCGCTGAGTAGTGCGCGAGCAAAATTTAAGCTACA
ACAAGGCAAGGCTTGACCGACAATTGCATGAAGAATCTGCTTAGGGTTAGGCGTTTTGCGCTGCTTCGCG
ATGTACGGGCCAGATATACGCGTTGACATTGATTATTGACTAGTTATTAATAGTAATCAATTACGGGGTC
ATTAGTTCATAGCCCATATATGGAGTTCCGCGTTACATAACTTACGGTAAATGGCCCGCCTGGCTGACCG
CCCAACGACCCCCGCCCATTGACGTCAATAATGACGTATGTTCCCATAGTAACGCCAATAGGGACTTTCC
ATTGACGTCAATGGGTGGACTATTTACGGTAAACTGCCCACTTGGCAGTACATCAAGTGTATCATATGCC
AAGTACGCCCCCTATTGACGTCAATGACGGTAAATGGCCCGCCTGGCATTATGCCCAGTACATGACCTTA
TGGGACTTTCCTACTTGGCAGTACATCTACGTATTAGTCATCGCTATTACCATGGTGATGCGGTTTTGGC
AGTACATCAATGGGCGTGGATAGCGGTTTGACTCACGGGGATTTCCAAGTCTCCACCCCATTGACGTCAA
TGGGAGTTTGTTTTGGCACCAAAATCAACGGGACTTTCCAAAATGTCGTAACAACTCCGCCCCATTGACG
CAAATGGGCGGTAGGCGTGTACGGTGGGAGGTCTATATAAGCAGAGCTCTCTGGCTAACTAGAGAACCCA
CTGCTTACTGGCTTATCGAAATTAATACGACTCACTATAGGGAGACCCAAGCTGGCTAGTTAAGCTTGGT
ACCGAGCTCGGATCCAGTACCCTTCACCATGGGTTGCTCTTTCTCTATCTTCCTTCTGGCTCTGCTCTCT
TGCTTGACTGTGCCCGCCTCAGCCTACCAAGTGCGCAACTCCACGGGGCTTTATCATGTCACCAACGATT
GCCCTAACTCGAGTATTGTGTACGAGGCGGATGATGCCATCCTCCACACTCCGGGGTGTGTCCCTTGCGT
CCGCGAGGGTAACGCCTCGAGGTGCTGGGTGGCGATGACCCCCACGGTGGCCACCAAGGACGGTAAACTC
CCCACAACGCAGCTTCGAAGGCACATCGATCTGCTTGTCGGGAGTGCCACCCTCTGCTCGGCCCTCTACG
TGGGAGACCTGTGCGGGTCTGTCTTTCTTGTCGGTCAACTGTTTACCTTCTCTCCCAGGCGCCACTGGAC
GACGCAGGACTGCAATTGTTCTATCTATCCCGGCCACATAACGGGTCACCGCATGGCATGGGATATGATG
ATGAACTGGTCCCCCACAGCGGCGTTAGTAGTAGCTCAGCTGCTCCGGATCCCACAAGCCATCTTGGACA
TGATCGCTGGTGCCCACTGGGGAGTCCTGGCGGGCATAGCGTATTTCTCCATGGTGGGGAACTGGGCGAA
GGTCCTGGCGGTGTTGCTGCTATTTGCCGGCGTGGACGCGCAAACTCGCATCTCCGGGGGAGCCGCCGCC
CATTCCGTGCAGGGTTTTACCAGTTTCTTCAGCGTAGGCTCTCGCCAGAACATCCAGCTGGTCAACACCA
ACGGCAGTTGGCACATCAACCGCACGGCCTTGAACTGCAATGAGAGCATTGACACCGGCTGGATAGCAGG
GCTTTTCTACTACAACAAATTCAACTCTTCAGGCTGTCCCGAGAGGTTGGCCAGTTGCCGCCCCCTTACC
CATTTTGACCAGGGCTGGGGCCCTATCAAGTATACCAGTGGAGAAGACTCCGACCAACGCCCCTACTGCT
GGCACTACGCCCCAAAACCTTGTGGTATTGTGCCCGCAAAGAGCGTGTGTGGCCCGGTATATTGTTTTAC
ACCTAGCCCCGTTGTGGTGGGGACGACTGACAGGTCGGGCGTGCCAACCTACAACTGGGGTGAAAATGAA
ACGGACGTCTTCGTCCTTAACAACACCAGGCCACCACTGGGCAATTGGTTCGGTTGCACCTGGATGAATT
CATCTGGGTTCACCAAAGTGTGCGGGGCCCCTCCCTGTATCATCAAAGGGTCGGGCAACAAAACCTTGCA
CTGCCCTACTGATTGCTTCCGCAAGCATCCGGAAGCCACGTACTCTCGGTGCGGCTCCGGTCCCTGGATT
ACACCCAGATGCCTGGTCAGCTATCCATACAGACTTTGGCATTATCCATGCACCATCAACTACACCATAT
TTAAAGTCAGGATGTACGTGGGAGGGGTCGAGCACAGGCTGGAGGCTGCCTGCAACTGGACGCGGGGCGA
GCGTTGTGATCTAGAAGACAGGGACAGGTCAGAGCTCAGCCCGCTGCTGCTATCCACCACACAGTGGCAG
GTCCTTCCGTGTTCCTTCACGACCCTGCCAGCCTTGTCCACTGGCCTCATCCACCTCCACCAGAACATTG
TGGACGTGCAGTACTTGTACGGGGTGGGGTCAAGCATCGCGTCTTGGGCCATTAAGTGGGAATACGTCGT
TCTCCTGTTCCTCCTGCTTGCAGACGCGCGCGTCTGCTCTTGCTTGTGGATGATGTTACTCATATCCCAA
GCGGAGGCGTAATAAAAGGGTCAAGACAATTCTGCAGATATCCAGCACAGTGGCGGCCGCTCGAGTCTAG
AGGGCCCGCGGTTCGAAGGTAAGCCTATCCCTAACCCTCTCCTCGGTCTCGATTCTACGCGTACCGGTCA
TCATCACCATCACCATTGAGTTTAAACCCGCTGATCAGCCTCGACTGTGCCTTCTAGTTGCCAGCCATCT
GTTGTTTGCCCCTCCCCCGTGCCTTCCTTGACCCTGGAAGGTGCCACTCCCACTGTCCTTTCCTAATAAA
ATGAGGAAATTGCATCGCATTGTCTGAGTAGGTGTCATTCTATTCTGGGGGGTGGGGTGGGGCAGGACAG
CAAGGGGGAGGATTGGGAAGACAATAGCAGGCATGCTGGGGATGCGGTGGGCTCTATGGCTTCTGAGGCG
GAAAGAACCAGCTGGGGCTCTAGGGGGTATCCCC
[124 nt withheld, positions 3115-3238]
C
[32 nt withheld, positions 3240-3271]
CA
[57 nt withheld, positions 3274-3330]
A
[49 nt withheld, positions 3332-3380]
CCTTTGACGTTGGAGTCCACGTTCTTT
[37 nt withheld, positions 3408-3444]
ACCCTATCTCGGTCTATTCTTTTGATTTATAAGGGATTTTGGGGATTTCGGCCTATTGGTTAAAAAATGA
GCTGATTTAACAAAAATTTAACGCGAATTAATTCTGTGGAATGTGTGTCAGTTAGGGTGTGGAAAGTCCC
CAGGCTCCCCAGGCAGGCAGAAGTATGCAAAGCATGCATCTCAATTAGTCAGCAACCAGGTGTGGAAAGT
CCCCAGGCTCCCCAGCAGGCAGAAGTATGCAAAGCATGCATCTCAATTAGTCAGCAACCATAGTCCCGCC
CCTAACTCCGCCCATCCCGCCCCTAACTCCGCCCAGTTCCGCCCATTCTCCGCCCCATGGCTGACTAATT
TTTTTTATTTATGCAGAGGCCGAGGCCGCCTCTGCCTCTGAGCTATTCCAGAAGTAGTGAGGAGGCTTTT
TTGGAGGCCTAGGCTTTTGCAAAAAGCTCCCGGGAGCTTGTATATCCATTTTCGGATCTGATCAAGAGAC
AGGATGAGGATCGTTTCGCATGATTGAACAAGATGGATTGCACGCAGGTTCTCCGGCCGCTTGGGTGGAG
AGGCTATTCGGCTATGACTGGGCACAACAGACAATCGGCTGCTCTGATGCCGCCGTGTTCCGGCTGTCAG
CGCAGGGGCGCCCGGTTCTTTTTGTCAAGACCGACCTGTCCGGTGCCCTGAATGAACTGCAGGACGAGGC
AGCGCGGCTATCGTGGCTGGCCACGACGGGCGTTCCTTGCGCAGCTGTGCTCGACGTTGTCACTGAAGCG
GGAAGGGACTGGCTGCTATTGGGCGAAGTGCCGGGGCAGGATCTCCTGTCATCTCACCTTGCTCCTGCCG
AGAAAGTATCCATCATGGCTGATGCAATGCGGCGGCTGCATACGCTTGATCCGGCTACCTGCCCATTCGA
CCACCAAGCGAAACATCGCATCGAGCGAGCACGTACTCGGATGGAAGCCGGTCTTGTCGATCAGGATGAT
CTGGACGAAGAGCATCAGGGGCTCGCGCCAGCCGAACTGTTCGCCAGGCTCAAGGCGCGCATGCCCGACG
GCGAGGATCTCGTCGTGACCCATGGCGATGCCTGCTTGCCGAATATCATGGTGGAAAATGGCCGCTTTTC
TGGATTCATCGACTGTGGCCGGCTGGGTGTGGCGGACCGCTATCAGGACATAGCGTTGGCTACCCGTGAT
ATTGCTGAAGAGCTTGGCGGCGAATGGGCTGACCGCTTCCTCGTGCTTTACGGTATCGCCGCTCCCGATT
CGCAGCGCATCGCCTTCTATCGCCTTCTTGACGAGTTCTTCTGAGCGGGACTCTGGGGTTCGCGAAATGA
CCGACCAAGCGACGCCCAACCTGCCATCACGAGATTTCGATTCCACCGCCGCCTTCTATGAAAGGTTGGG
CTTCGGAATCGTTTTCCGGGACGCCGGCTGGATGATCCTCCAGCGCGGGGATCTCATGCTGGAGTTCTTC
GCCCACCCCAACTTGTTTATTGCAGCTTATAATGGTTACAAATAAAGCAATAGCATCACAAATTTCACAA
ATAAAGCATTTTTTTCACTGCATTCTAGTTGTGGTTTGTCCAAACTCATCAATGTATCTTATCATGTCTG
TATACCGTCGACCTCTAGCTAGAGCTTGGCGTAATCATGGTCATAGCTGTTTCCTGTGTGAAATTGTTAT
CCGCTCACAATTCCACACAACATACGAGCCGGAAGCATAAAGTGTAAAGCCTGGGGTGCCTAATGAGTGA
GCTAACTCACATTAATTGCGTTGCGCTCACTGCCCGCTTTCCAGTCGGGAAACCTGTCGTGCCAGCTGCA
TTAATGAATCGGCCAACGCGCGGGGAGAGGCGGTTTGCGTATTGGGCGCTCTTCCGCTTCCTCGCTCACT
GACTCGCTGCGCTCGGTCGTTCGGCTGCGGCGAGCGGTATCAGCTCACTCAAAGGCGGTAATACGGTTAT
CCACAGAATCAGGGGATAACGCAGGAAAGAACATGTGAGCAAAAGGCCAGCAAAAGGCCAGGAACCGTAA
AAAGGCCGCGTTGCTGGCGTTTTTCCATAGGCTCCGCCCCCCTGACGAGCATCACAAAAATCGACGCTCA
AGTCAGAGGTGGCGAAACCCGACAGGACTATAAAGATACCAGGCGTTTCCCCCTGGAAGCTCCCTCGTGC
GCTCTCCTGTTCCGACCCTGCCGCTTACCGGATACCTGTCCGCCTTTCTCCCTTCGGGAAGCGTGGCGCT
TTCTCAATGCTCACGCTGTAGGTATCTCAGTTCGGTGTAGGTCGTTCGCTCCAAGCTGGGCTGTGTGCAC
GAACCCCCCGTTCAGCCCGACCGCTGCGCCTTATCCGGTAACTATCGTCTTGAGTCCAACCCGGTAAGAC
ACGACTTATCGCCACTGGCAGCAGCCACTGGTAACAGGATTAGCAGAGCGAGGTATGTAGGCGGTGCTAC
AGAGTTCTTGAAGTGGTGGCCTAACTACGGCTACACTAGAAGGACAGTATTTGGTATCTGCGCTCTGCTG
AAGCCAGTTACCTTCGGAAAAAGAGTTGGTAGCTCTTGATCCGGCAAACAAACCACCGCTGGTAGCGGTG
GTTTTTTTGTTTGCAAGCAGCAGATTACGCGCAGAAAAAAAGGATCTCAAGAAGATCCTTTGATCTTTTC
TACGGGGTCTGACGCTCAGTGGAACGAAAACTCACGTTAAGGGATTTTGGTCATGAGATTATCAAAAAGG
ATCTTCACCTAGATCCTTTTAAATTAAAAATGAAGTTTTAAATCAATCTAAAGTATATATGAGTAAACTT
GGTCTGACAGTTACCAATGCTTAATCAGTGAGGCACCTATCTCAGCGATCTGTCTATTTCGTTCATCCAT
AGTTGCCTGACTCCCCGTCGTGTAGATAACTACGATACGGGAGGGCTTACCATCTGGCCCCAGTGCTGCA
ATGATACCGCGAGACCCACGCTCACCGGCTCCAGATTTATCAGCAATAAACCAGCCAGCCGGAAGGGCCG
AGCGCAGAAGTGGTCCTGCAACTTTATCCGCCTCCATCCAGTCTATTAATTGTTGCCGGGAAGCTAGAGT
AAGTAGTTCGCCAGTTAATAGTTTGCGCAACGTTGTTGCCATTGCTACAGGCATCGTGGTGTCACGCTCG
TCGTTTGGTATGGCTTCATTCAGCTCCGGTTCCCAACGATCAAGGCGAGTTACATGATCCCCCATGTTGT
GCAAAAAAGCGGTTAGCTCCTTCGGTCCTCCGATCGTTGTCAGAAGTAAGTTGGCCGCAGTGTTATCACT
CATGGTTATGGCAGCACTGCATAATTCTCTTACTGTCATGCCATCCGTAAGATGCTTTTCTGTGACTGGT
GAGTACTCAACCAAGTCATTCTGAGAATAGTGTATGCGGCGACCGAGTTGCTCTTGCCCGGCGTCAATAC
GGGATAATACCGCGCCACATAGCAGAACTTTAAAAGTGCTCATCATTGGAAAACGTTCTTCGGGGCGAAA
ACTCTCAAGGATCTTACCGCTGTTGAGATCCAGTTCGATGTAACCCACTCGTGCACCCAACTGATCTTCA
GCATCTTTTACTTTCACCAGCGTTTCTGGGTGAGCAAAAACAGGAAGGCAAAATGCCGCAAAAAAGGGAA
TAAGGGCGACACGGAAATGTTGAATACTCATACTCTTCCTTTTTCAATATTATTGAAGCATTTATCAGGG
TTATTGTCTCATGAGCGGATACATATTTGAATGTATTTAGAAAAATAAACAAATAGGGGTTCCGCGCACA
TTTCCCCGAAAAGTGCCACCTGACGTC
