Features (pLannotate 1.2.2; 21 found; start..end, strand, type, name):
     30..82      -  misc_feature   bom (fragment): basis of mobility region from pBR322
    237..616     +  enhancer       CMV enhancer: human cytomegalovirus immediate early enhancer
    617..820     +  promoter       CMV promoter: human cytomegalovirus (CMV) immediate early promoter
    816..849     +  LTR            5' LTR (truncated) (fragment): truncated 5' long terminal repeat (LTR) from HIV-1
    865..883     +  promoter       T7 promoter: promoter for bacteriophage T7 RNA polymerase
    944..2671    +  CDS            POLG_HCVGL (fragment): Experimental evidence at protein level: Swiss-Prot protein existence level 1. [Protease NS2]: Cysteine protease required for the proteolytic auto-cleavage between the non-structural proteins NS2 and NS3 (By similarity). The N-terminus of NS3 is required for the function of NS2 protease (active region NS2-3) (By similarity). Promotes the initiation of viral particle assembly by mediating the interaction between structural and non-structural proteins (By similarity). From Hepatitis C virus (isolate Glasgow) (HCV).
   2750..2791    +  CDS            V5 tag: epitope tag from simian virus 5
   2847..3071    +  polyA_signal   bGH poly(A) signal: bovine growth hormone polyadenylation signal
   3075..3096    +  promoter       SV40 promoter (fragment): SV40 enhancer and early promoter
   3117..3545    +  rep_origin     f1 ori (sequence partly withheld): f1 bacteriophage origin of replication; arrow indicates direction of (+) strand synthesis
   3559..3888    +  promoter       SV40 promoter: SV40 enhancer and early promoter
   3955..4746    +  CDS            neo: KKA2_KLEPN - Also known as kan, nptII. Experimental evidence at protein level: Swiss-Prot protein existence level 1. Resistance to kanamycin, neomycin, paromomycin, ribostamycin, butirosin and gentamicin B. From Klebsiella pneumoniae.
   4772..4930    +  CDS            ble (fragment): BLE_KLEPN - Experimental evidence at protein level: Swiss-Prot protein existence level 1. Binding protein with a strong affinity to the bleomycin family of antibiotics. Binds to CL990; an antimitotic-antibiotic compound. From Klebsiella pneumoniae.
   4925..5046    +  polyA_signal   SV40 poly(A) signal: SV40 polyadenylation signal
   5119..5135    -  protein_bind   lac operator: The lac repressor binds to the lac operator to inhibit transcription in E. coli. This inhibition can be relieved by adding lactose or isopropyl-β-D-thiogalactopyranoside (IPTG). lac repressor encoded by lacI
   5143..5173    -  promoter       lac promoter: promoter for the E. coli lac operon
   5188..5209    -  protein_bind   CAP binding site: CAP binding activates transcription in the presence of cAMP. E. coli catabolite activator protein
   5222..5314    -  CDS            lacI (fragment): lac repressor; lacI; The lac repressor binds to the lac operator to inhibit transcription in E. coli. This inhibition can be relieved by adding lactose or isopropyl-β-D-thiogalactopyranoside (IPTG).
   5497..6085    -  rep_origin     ori: high-copy-number ColE1/pMB1/pBR322/pUC origin of replication
   6256..7116    -  CDS            AmpR: β-lactamase; bla; confers resistance to ampicillin, carbenicillin, and related antibiotics
   7117..7221    -  promoter       AmpR promoter: bla
>Addgene plasmid #97413 | UKNP1.14.1 | addgene full sequence | sequence record 189814 | Addgene NGS Result
TCGACGGATCGGGAGATCTCCCGATCCCCTATGGTGCACTCTCAGTACAATCTGCTCTGATGCCGCATAG
TTAAGCCAGTATCTGCTCCCTGCTTGTGTGTTGGAGGTCGCTGAGTAGTGCGCGAGCAAAATTTAAGCTA
CAACAAGGCAAGGCTTGACCGACAATTGCATGAAGAATCTGCTTAGGGTTAGGCGTTTTGCGCTGCTTCG
CGATGTACGGGCCAGATATACGCGTTGACATTGATTATTGACTAGTTATTAATAGTAATCAATTACGGGG
TCATTAGTTCATAGCCCATATATGGAGTTCCGCGTTACATAACTTACGGTAAATGGCCCGCCTGGCTGAC
CGCCCAACGACCCCCGCCCATTGACGTCAATAATGACGTATGTTCCCATAGTAACGCCAATAGGGACTTT
CCATTGACGTCAATGGGTGGAGTATTTACGGTAAACTGCCCACTTGGCAGTACATCAAGTGTATCATATG
CCAAGTACGCCCCCTATTGACGTCAATGACGGTAAATGGCCCGCCTGGCATTATGCCCAGTACATGACCT
TATGGGACTTTCCTACTTGGCAGTACATCTACGTATTAGTCATCGCTATTACCATGGTGATGCGGTTTTG
GCAGTACATCAATGGGCGTGGATAGCGGTTTGACTCACGGGGATTTCCAAGTCTCCACCCCATTGACGTC
AATGGGAGTTTGTTTTGGCACCAAAATCAACGGGACTTTCCAAAATGTCGTAACAACTCCGCCCCATTGA
CGCAAATGGGCGGTAGGCGTGTACGGTGGGAGGTCTATATAAGCAGAGCTCTCTGGCTAACTAGAGAACC
CACTGCTTACTGGCTTATCGAAATTAATACGACTCACTATAGGGAGACCCAAGCTGGCTAGTTAAGCTTG
GTACCGAGCTCGGATCCAGTACCCTTCACCATGGGTTGCTCTTTCTCTATCTTCCTTCTGGCTCTGCTCT
CTTGCTTGACTGTGCCCGCCTCAGCCTACCAAGTGCGCAACTCCACGGGGCTTTATCATGTCACCAACGA
TTGCCCTAACTCGAGTATTGTGTACGAGGCGGATGATGCCATCCTCCACACTCCGGGGTGTGTCCCTTGC
GTCCGCGAGGGTAACGCCTCGAGGTGCTGGGTGGCGATGACCCCCACGGTGGCCACCAAGGACGGTAAAC
TCCCCACAACGCAGCTTCGAAGGCACATCGATCTGCTTGTCGGGAGTGCCACCCTCTGCTCGGCCCTCTA
CGTGGGAGACCTGTGCGGGTCTGTCTTTCTTGTCGGTCAACTGTTTACCTTCTCTCCCAGGCGCCACTGG
ACGACGCAGGACTGCAATTGTTCTATCTATCCCGGCCACATAACGGGTCACCGCATGGCATGGGATATGA
TGATGAACTGGTCCCCCACAGCGGCGTTAGTAGTAGCTCAGCTGCTCCGGATCCCACAAGCCATCTTGGA
CATGATCGCTGGTGCCCACTGGGGAGTCCTGGCGGGCATAGCGTATTTCTCCATGGTGGGGAACTGGGCG
AAGGTCCTGGCGGTGTTGCTGCTATTTGCCGGCGTGGACGCGCAAACTCGCATCTCCGGGGGAGCCGCCG
CCCATTCCGTGCAGGGTTTTACCAGTTTCTTCAGCGTAGGCTCTCGCCAGAACATCCAGCTGGTCAACAC
CAACGGCAGTTGGCACATCAACCGCACGGCCTTGAACTGCAATGAGAGCATTGACACCGGCTGGATAGCA
GGGCTTTTCTACTACAACAAATTCAACTCTTCAGGCTGTCCCGAGAGGTTGGCCAGTTGCCGCCCCCTTA
CCCATTTTGACCAGGGCTGGGGCCCTATCAAGTATACCAGTGGAGAAGACTCCGACCAACGCCCCTACTG
CTGGCACTACGCCCCAAAACCTTGTGGTATTGTGCCCGCAAAGAGCGTGTGTGGCCCGGTATATTGTTTT
ACACCTAGCCCCGTTGTGGTGGGGACGACTGACAGGTCGGGCGTGCCAACCTACAACTGGGGTGAAAATG
AAACGGACGTCTTCGTCCTTAACAACACCAGGCCACCACTGGGCAATTGGTTCGGTTGCACCTGGATGAA
TTCATCTGGGTTCACCAAAGTGTGCGGGGCCCCTCCCTGTATCATCAAAGGGTCGGGCAACAAAACCTTG
CACTGCCCTACTGATTGCTTCCGCAAGCATCCGGAAGCCACGTACTCTCGGTGCGGCTCCGGTCCCTGGA
TTACACCCAGATGCCTGGTCAGCTATCCATACAGACTTTGGCATTATCCATGCACCATCAACTACACCAT
ATTTAAAGTCAGGATGTACGTGGGAGGGGTCGAGCACAGGCTGGAGGCTGCCTGCAACTGGACGCGGGGC
GAGCGTTGTGATCTAGAAGACAGGGACAGGTCAGAGCTCAGCCCGCTGCTGCTATCCACCACACAGTGGC
AGGTCCTTCCGTGTTCCTTCACGACCCTGCCAGCCTTGTCCACTGGCCTCATCCACCTCCACCAGAACAT
TGTGGACGTGCAGTACTTGTACGGGGTGGGGTCAAGCATCGCGTCTTGGGCCATTAAGTGGGAATACGTC
GTTCTCCTGTTCCTCCTGCTTGCAGACGCGCGCGTCTGCTCTTGCTTGTGGATGATGTTACTCATATCCC
AAGCGGAGGCGTAATAAAAGGGTCAAGACAATTCTGCAGATATCCAGCACAGTGGCGGCCGCTCGAGTCT
AGAGGGCCCGCGGTTCGAAGGTAAGCCTATCCCTAACCCTCTCCTCGGTCTCGATTCTACGCGTACCGGT
CATCATCACCATCACCATTGAGTTTAAACCCGCTGATCAGCCTCGACTGTGCCTTCTAGTTGCCAGCCAT
CTGTTGTTTGCCCCTCCCCCGTGCCTTCCTTGACCCTGGAAGGTGCCACTCCCACTGTCCTTTCCTAATA
AAATGAGGAAATTGCATCGCATTGTCTGAGTAGGTGTCATTCTATTCTGGGGGGTGGGGTGGGGCAGGAC
AGCAAGGGGGAGGATTGGGAAGACAATAGCAGGCATGCTGGGGATGCGGTGGGCTCTATGGCTTCTGAGG
CGGAAAGAACCAGCTGGGGCTCTAGGGGGTATCCCC
[124 nt withheld, positions 3117-3240]
C
[91 nt withheld, positions 3242-3332]
A
[49 nt withheld, positions 3334-3382]
CCTTTGACGTTGGAGTCCACGTTCTTT
[37 nt withheld, positions 3410-3446]
ACCCTATCTCGGTCTATTCTTTTGATTTATAAGGGATTTTGCCGATTTCGGCCTATTGGTTAAAAAATGA
GCTGATTTAACAAAAATTTAACGCGAATTAATTCTGTGGAATGTGTGTCAGTTAGGGTGTGGAAAGTCCC
CAGGCTCCCCAGCAGGCAGAAGTATGCAAAGCATGCATCTCAATTAGTCAGCAACCAGGTGTGGAAAGTC
CCCAGGCTCCCCAGCAGGCAGAAGTATGCAAAGCATGCATCTCAATTAGTCAGCAACCATAGTCCCGCCC
CTAACTCCGCCCATCCCGCCCCTAACTCCGCCCAGTTCCGCCCATTCTCCGCCCCATGGCTGACTAATTT
TTTTTATTTATGCAGAGGCCGAGGCCGCCTCTGCCTCTGAGCTATTCCAGAAGTAGTGAGGAGGCTTTTT
TGGAGGCCTAGGCTTTTGCAAAAAGCTCCCGGGAGCTTGTATATCCATTTTCGGATCTGATCAAGAGACA
GGATGAGGATCGTTTCGCATGATTGAACAAGATGGATTGCACGCAGGTTCTCCGGCCGCTTGGGTGGAGA
GGCTATTCGGCTATGACTGGGCACAACAGACAATCGGCTGCTCTGATGCCGCCGTGTTCCGGCTGTCAGC
GCAGGGGCGCCCGGTTCTTTTTGTCAAGACCGACCTGTCCGGTGCCCTGAATGAACTGCAGGACGAGGCA
GCGCGGCTATCGTGGCTGGCCACGACGGGCGTTCCTTGCGCAGCTGTGCTCGACGTTGTCACTGAAGCGG
GAAGGGACTGGCTGCTATTGGGCGAAGTGCCGGGGCAGGATCTCCTGTCATCTCACCTTGCTCCTGCCGA
GAAAGTATCCATCATGGCTGATGCAATGCGGCGGCTGCATACGCTTGATCCGGCTACCTGCCCATTCGAC
CACCAAGCGAAACATCGCATCGAGCGAGCACGTACTCGGATGGAAGCCGGTCTTGTCGATCAGGATGATC
TGGACGAAGAGCATCAGGGGCTCGCGCCAGCCGAACTGTTCGCCAGGCTCAAGGCGCGCATGCCCGACGG
CGAGGATCTCGTCGTGACCCATGGCGATGCCTGCTTGCCGAATATCATGGTGGAAAATGGCCGCTTTTCT
GGATTCATCGACTGTGGCCGGCTGGGTGTGGCGGACCGCTATCAGGACATAGCGTTGGCTACCCGTGATA
TTGCTGAAGAGCTTGGCGGCGAATGGGCTGACCGCTTCCTCGTGCTTTACGGTATCGCCGCTCCCGATTC
GCAGCGCATCGCCTTCTATCGCCTTCTTGACGAGTTCTTCTGAGCGGGACTCTGGGGTTCGCGAAATGAC
CGACCAAGCGACGCCCAACCTGCCATCACGAGATTTCGATTCCACCGCCGCCTTCTATGAAAGGTTGGGC
TTCGGAATCGTTTTCCGGGACGCCGGCTGGATGATCCTCCAGCGCGGGGATCTCATGCTGGAGTTCTTCG
CCCACCCCAACTTGTTTATTGCAGCTTATAATGGTTACAAATAAAGCAATAGCATCACAAATTTCACAAA
TAAAGCATTTTTTTCACTGCATTCTAGTTGTGGTTTGTCCAAACTCATCAATGTATCTTATCATGTCTGT
ATACCGTCGACCTCTAGCTAGAGCTTGGCGTAATCATGGTCATAGCTGTTTCCTGTGTGAAATTGTTATC
CGCTCACAATTCCACACAACATACGAGCCGGAAGCATAAAGTGTAAAGCCTGGGGTGCCTAATGAGTGAG
CTAACTCACATTAATTGCGTTGCGCTCACTGCCCGCTTTCCAGTCGGGAAACCTGTCGTGCCAGCTGCAT
TAATGAATCGGCCAACGCGCGGGGAGAGGCGGTTTGCGTATTGGGCGCTCTTCCGCTTCCTCGCTCACTG
ACTCGCTGCGCTCGGTCGTTCGGCTGCGGCGAGCGGTATCAGCTCACTCAAAGGCGGTAATACGGTTATC
CACAGAATCAGGGGATAACGCAGGAAAGAACATGTGAGCAAAAGGCCAGCAAAAGGCCAGGAACCGTAAA
AAGGCCGCGTTGCTGGCGTTTTTCCATAGGCTCCGCCCCCCTGACGAGCATCACAAAAATCGACGCTCAA
GTCAGAGGTGGCGAAACCCGACAGGACTATAAAGATACCAGGCGTTTCCCCCTGGAAGCTCCCTCGTGCG
CTCTCCTGTTCCGACCCTGCCGCTTACCGGATACCTGTCCGCCTTTCTCCCTTCGGGAAGCGTGGCGCTT
TCTCATAGCTCACGCTGTAGGTATCTCAGTTCGGTGTAGGTCGTTCGCTCCAAGCTGGGCTGTGTGCACG
AACCCCCCGTTCAGCCCGACCGCTGCGCCTTATCCGGTAACTATCGTCTTGAGTCCAACCCGGTAAGACA
CGACTTATCGCCACTGGCAGCAGCCACTGGTAACAGGATTAGCAGAGCGAGGTATGTAGGCGGTGCTACA
GAGTTCTTGAAGTGGTGGCCTAACTACGGCTACACTAGAAGAACAGTATTTGGTATCTGCGCTCTGCTGA
AGCCAGTTACCTTCGGAAAAAGAGTTGGTAGCTCTTGATCCGGCAAACAAACCACCGCTGGTAGCGGTGG
TTTTTTTGTTTGCAAGCAGCAGATTACGCGCAGAAAAAAAGGATCTCAAGAAGATCCTTTGATCTTTTCT
ACGGGGTCTGACGCTCAGTGGAACGAAAACTCACGTTAAGGGATTTTGGTCATGAGATTATCAAAAAGGA
TCTTCACCTAGATCCTTTTAAATTAAAAATGAAGTTTTAAATCAATCTAAAGTATATATGAGTAAACTTG
GTCTGACAGTTACCAATGCTTAATCAGTGAGGCACCTATCTCAGCGATCTGTCTATTTCGTTCATCCATA
GTTGCCTGACTCCCCGTCGTGTAGATAACTACGATACGGGAGGGCTTACCATCTGGCCCCAGTGCTGCAA
TGATACCGCGAGACCCACGCTCACCGGCTCCAGATTTATCAGCAATAAACCAGCCAGCCGGAAGGGCCGA
GCGCAGAAGTGGTCCTGCAACTTTATCCGCCTCCATCCAGTCTATTAATTGTTGCCGGGAAGCTAGAGTA
AGTAGTTCGCCAGTTAATAGTTTGCGCAACGTTGTTGCCATTGCTACAGGCATCGTGGTGTCACGCTCGT
CGTTTGGTATGGCTTCATTCAGCTCCGGTTCCCAACGATCAAGGCGAGTTACATGATCCCCCATGTTGTG
CAAAAAAGCGGTTAGCTCCTTCGGTCCTCCGATCGTTGTCAGAAGTAAGTTGGCCGCAGTGTTATCACTC
ATGGTTATGGCAGCACTGCATAATTCTCTTACTGTCATGCCATCCGTAAGATGCTTTTCTGTGACTGGTG
AGTACTCAACCAAGTCATTCTGAGAATAGTGTATGCGGCGACCGAGTTGCTCTTGCCCGGCGTCAATACG
GGATAATACCGCGCCACATAGCAGAACTTTAAAAGTGCTCATCATTGGAAAACGTTCTTCGGGGCGAAAA
CTCTCAAGGATCTTACCGCTGTTGAGATCCAGTTCGATGTAACCCACTCGTGCACCCAACTGATCTTCAG
CATCTTTTACTTTCACCAGCGTTTCTGGGTGAGCAAAAACAGGAAGGCAAAATGCCGCAAAAAAGGGAAT
AAGGGCGACACGGAAATGTTGAATACTCATACTCTTCCTTTTTCAATATTATTGAAGCATTTATCAGGGT
TATTGTCTCATGAGCGGATACATATTTGAATGTATTTAGAAAAATAAACAAATAGGGGTTCCGCGCACAT
TTCCCCGAAAAGTGCCACCTGACG
